>Addgene plasmid #34221 | KHBD00060 | depositor partial sequence | sequence record 40788 | KHBD00060 sequence 921 bps
ATGGCACCCACAGCAAACACAGTGCTAATTACCGTGCCGCGGACAGCAATCACATCGAATAATCTGCCCA
AATTGCGGCCCGCCCCCCTTACGGCAGCTCTGCTGAAGGTGTCGGCCACGCCCTCCGCCCCGCCCACGCC
CTCGAGTTCGGGATACGCATCCTCGTCGAACATGGATGACGATAACATGGCTGCATCCCAGCCCAAGGCC
AAGAAGCGTCGCCTGGACCATCTAACCTGGGAGGAGAAAGTGCAAAGAAAGAAGCTAAAGAACCGTGTGG
CCGCCCAGACATCGCGTGACCGCAAGAAGGCACGCATGGAGGAGATGGACTACGAGATCAAGGAGCTGAC
AGACAGAACGGAAATACTACAGAACAAGTGCGATAGCCTGCAGGCCATCAACGAGTCACTGCTGGCCAAG
AACCACAAGCTGGACTCGGAGCTGGAGCTGCTGCGCCAAGAACTCGCCGAACTGAAGCAGCAACAGCAGC
ACAACACCAGATGCATCAGCCAATCCAACGCCAGCGCAGGCGCTGAGGGCTGTGCGTCCACCAACCTTGG
ATCTGCAGCATCCAAAGCTGACCCTCTGCCGCAGGGTATACAACAGGTGGACACACAGTCGTCAGCGCGT
CTGCTGGCGGAGCAGCTGAAGAGCAGCAAGAGCCTGGCCTCACTCTGGAAAGTTGTGGCCCTCTGCCTAC
TCTACAAGACATGCTTGGCGTCGACGAAGAGTTCGACGTCAAGCGCCTCGAAGAGCTGGCCGAAAGTCTG
CTCGCAGATATCACAGCAGACCTGGAAACAGGCGCTGGAGCGAGCAGCCCAGCTGCTGCCCAAGATGCAG
GCAACGCAGAGCGATTGCCTGGACCAATGGTGGGGCCCGCAGCAGAGCGCTTGGAATCCGACGGGCATAG
AGCTAATGGCC
