>Addgene plasmid #34221 | KHBD00060 | addgene partial sequence | sequence record 41731 | M13-Rev 5'-CAGGAAACAGCTATGACC-3'
TGATTTTATTTTGACTGATAGTGACCTGTTCGTTGCAACAAATTGATAAGCAATGCTTTCTTATAATGCC
AACTTTGTACAAGAAAGTTGGCAAGGCCATTAGCTCTATGCCCGTCGGATTCCAAGCGCTCTGCTGCGGG
CCCCACCATTGGTCCAGGCAATCGCTCTGCGTTGCCTGCATCTTGGGCAGCAGCTGGGCTGCTCGCTCCA
GCGCCTGTTTCCAGGTCTGCTGTGATATCTGCGAGCAGACTTTCGGCCAGCTCTTCGAGGCGCTTGACGT
CGAACTCTTCGTCGACGCCAAGCATGTCTTGTAGAGTAGGCAGAGGGCCACAACTTTCCAGAGTGAGGCC
AGGCTCTTGCTGCTCTTCAGCTGCTCCGCCAGCAGACGCGCTGACGACTGTGTGTCCACCTGTTGTATAC
CCTGCGGCAGAGGGTCAGCTTTGGATGCTGCAGATCCAAGGTTGGTGGACGCACAGCCCTCAGCGCCTGC
GCTGGCGTTGGATTGGCTGATGCATCTGGTGTTGTGCTGCTGTTGCTGCTTCAGTTCGGCGAGTTCTTGG
CGCAGCAGCTCCAGCTCCGAGTCCAGCTTGTGGTTCTTGGCCAGCAGTGACTCGTTGATGGCCTGCAGGC
TATCGCACTTGTTCTGTAGTATTTCCGTTCTGTCTGTCAGCTCCTTGATCTCGTAGTCCATCTCCTCCAT
GCGTGCCTTCTTGCGGTCACGCGATGTCTGGGCGGCCACACGGTTCTTTAGCTTCTTTCT
