[The description below was written by a language model from this plasmid's Addgene catalogue record.]
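Description:
KHBD00060 is a Gateway entry-type clone built in the pDONR221 donor vector backbone (Invitrogen), carrying the open reading frame of the Drosophila melanogaster gene CG9415, better known as Xbp1 (X box binding protein-1). The recorded insert is 921 bp in a backbone of about 2.5 kb once the donor cassette is replaced. The plasmid is maintained in E. coli as a high-copy construct under kanamycin selection. The record does not include a feature table, so details such as the origin of replication and the exact recombination sites flanking the insert are not listed. In general, an ORF introduced into pDONR221 by a BP reaction ends up flanked by attL sites. The M13 forward and reverse primer sites on either side of the cloning region are used for sequence verification.

As a donor/entry vector, the plasmid has no recorded promoter for expressing the insert and is not itself an expression construct. It serves as a shuttle from which the Xbp1 coding sequence can be moved by Gateway LR recombination into destination vectors of choice. The depositor notes that ORFs in this collection were cloned open-ended, without a stop codon, which allows in-frame C-terminal fusions to tags or domains supplied by the destination vector, and means that such a vector must also supply the stop codon. The clone belongs to a collection associated with a study on automated protein-DNA interaction screening of Drosophila regulatory elements. This is consistent with its use as a source of a fly transcription factor ORF for building fusion constructs in such assays.
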