Addgene plasmid #34221: KHBD00060
Depositing lab: Bart Deplancke. Depositing organization: Swiss Federal Institute of Technology (EPFL). Publication: Automated protein-DNA interaction screening of Drosophila regulatory elements. Korneel Hens, Jean-Daniel Feuz, Alina Isakova, Antonina Lagovitina, Andreas Massouras, Julien Bryois, Patrick Callaerts, Susan E. Celniker, Bart Deplancke. Nat Methods. 2011 Oct 30;8(12):1065-70. 10.1038/nmeth.1763 PubMed 22037703.
Backbone
  Vector backbone: pDONR221
  Backbone manufacturer: Invitrogen
  Backbone size w/o insert (bp): 2536
  Vector type: Gateway Donor Vector
Growth in bacteria
  Bacterial resistance: Kanamycin, 50 μg/mL
  Growth temperature: 37°C
  Growth strain: DH5alpha
  Copy number: High Copy
Gene/Insert
  Gene/Insert name: CG9415 (alt names: FBgn0021872; Xbp1; X box binding protein-1)
  Species: D. melanogaster (fly)
  Insert size (bp): 921
  Entrez Gene: Xbp1 (a.k.a. Dmel_CG9415, 138/3, CG 9415, CG9415, DM18, Dmel\CG9415, Dxbp-1, XBP-1, XBP1, Xbp-1, XbpI, anon-EST:Liang-1.41, clone 1.41, dXbp-1, dmXBP1, l(2)k13803, sXbp1, xbp-1, xbp1)
  Cloning method: Gateway Cloning
  Sequencing primers: 5′ M13F; 3′ M13R
Terms and licenses: Academic/Nonprofit Terms; Industry Terms: Not Available to Industry
Depositor comments: Please note that the ORFs in this collection were cloned open-ended (without a stop codon).
How to cite: KHBD00060 was a gift from Bart Deplancke (Addgene plasmid # 34221 ; http://n2t.net/addgene:34221 ; RRID:Addgene_34221)
